>Addgene plasmid #107737 | AAV_CWSL.hSyn.DIO.Synaptophysin-GCaMP6s.P2A.mRuby3 | addgene full sequence | sequence record 207281 | Addgene NGS Result
CCTGCAGGCAGCTGCGCGCTCGCTCGCTCACTGAGGCCGCCCGGGCGTCGGGCGACCTTTGGTCGCCCGG
CCTCAGTGAGCGAGCGAGCGCGCAGAGAGGGAGTGGCCAACTCCATCACTAGGGGTTCCTGCGGCCGCAG
ATGCTGCACTGCAGAGGGCCCTGCGTATGAGTGCAAGTGGGTTTTAGGACCAGGATGAGGCGGGGTGGGG
GTGCCTACCTGACGACCGACCCCGACCCACTGGACAAGCACCCAACCCCCATTCCCCAAATTGCGCATCC
CCTATCAGAGAGGGGGAGGGGAAACAGGATGCGGCGAGGCGCGTGCGCACTGCCAGCTTCAGCACCGCGG
ACAGTGCCTTCGCCCCCGCCTGGCGGCGCGCGCCACCGCCGCCTCAGCACTGAAGGCGCGCTGACGTCAC
TCGCCGGTCCCCCGCAAACTCCCCTTCCCGGCCACCTTGGTCGCGTCCGCGCCGCCGCCGGCCCAGCCGG
ACCGCACCACGCGAGGCGCGAGATAGGGGGGCACGGGCGCGACCATCTGCGCTGCGGCGCCGGCGACTCA
GCGCTGCCTCAGTCTGCGGTGGGCAGCGGAGGAGTCGTGTCGTGCCTGAGAGCGCAGACCGGTTCGAGAA
GGTACCGGATCCTCTAGAGTCGACTCCGGAATAACTTCGTATAGGATACTTTATACGAAGTTATGCAGAA
TGGTAGCTGGATTGTAGCTGCTATTAGCAATATGAAACCTCTTAATAACTTCGTATAGCATACATTATAC
GAAGTTATTCACTTGTACAGCTCGTCCATGCCACCACCAAGGTTGCTGTATTTGGCAACTGCCACTTCTC
TTTGCACTACGTAGGTTTCATTGTCACTCTCCTCGATCCTTTCCAGGCGGTGATCAACGGCATGGACACC
GGGCATCTTGATGTTCCCGACGGTCTTTTTTGACCTGTAAGTTGTCACGAAGTTGCAGTGCAGATGGCCA
CCACCATCAACTTTCAGTGCGATGTCAGTGTATCCTCTCAGACCACCATCTGCTGGATACATCATCTCTG
TATTAGGCTCCCAACCCTTGGTCTTCTTCTGCATCACGGGACCATTGGAGGGAAAGTTTACCCCTCTGAC
CTTGACGTTGTAGACGAGCTCGCCATCCTCAAGGCTGGTGTCCTGCGTGACGGTGACGACTCCACCATCT
TCGTATCTCGTAACTCTTTCCCAAGTAAAACCCTCAGGAAAGGACTGTTTAAAGAAATCAGGGATGTCGG
CCGGGTACTTGATAAAGGTACGGCTGCCATACATGAACGACGTGGCAAGAATGTCAAAGGCAAATGGCAG
GGGTCCTCCCTCGATGACTTTGATCCTCATGGTTTGCACTCCCTCGTACGGTCTGCCTTCTCCTTCACCT
GTGCATTTGAATTGGTGGCCGTTGACCGAACCTTCCATGACCACCTTCATACGCATATTTTCCTTGATCA
GCTCTTCGCCCTTAGACACTGGCCCGGGATTCTCTTCGACATCCCCTGCTTGTTTCAACAGGGAGAAGTT
AGTGGCTCCGCTTCCCTTCGCTGTCATCATTTGTACAAACTCTTCGTAGTTTACCTGACCATCCCCATCG
ATGTCTGCTTCCCTGATCATTTCATCAACCTCTTCATCTGTTAACTTCTCTCCAAGGTTTGTCATCACGT
GGCGAAGCTCTGCTGCACTGATGTAGCCATTGCCATCCTTATCAAACACACCGAACGCTTCTCTAATTTC
TTCTTCCGTGTCCCTGTATTTCATTTTTCTTGCCATCATTGTCAGGAACTCAGGGAAGTCGATTGTGCCG
TCACCGTCGGCATCTACTTCATTGATCATGTCCTGCAGCTCTGCTTCTGTGGGGTTCTGCCCCAGAGACC
GCATCACCGTCCCCAGCTCCTTGGTTGTTATTGTCCCATCCCCGTCCTTGTCAAATAGGGAGAAAGCCTC
TTTAAATTCTGCGATCTGCTCTTCAGTCAGTTGGTCCGGCAGGTTGTACTCCAGCTTGTGCCCCAGGATG
TTGCCGTCCTCCTTGAAGTCGATGCCCTTCAGCTCGATGCGGTTCACCAGGGTGTCGCCCTCGAACTTCA
CCTCGGCGCGGGTCTTGTAGTTGCCGTCGTCCTTGAAGAAGATGGTGCGCTCCTGGATGTAGCCTTCGGG
CATGGCGGACTTGAAGAAGTCGTGCTGCTTCATGTGGTCGGGGTAGCGGCTGAAGCACTGCACGCCGTAG
GTCAGGGTGGTCACGAGGGTGGGCCAGGGCACGGGCAGCTTGCCGGTGGTGCAGATGAACTTCAGGGTCA
GCTTGCCGTAGGTGGCATCGCCCTCACCCTCGCCGGACACGCTGAACTTGTGGCCGTTTACGTCGCCGTC
CAGCTCGACCAGGATGGGCACCACCCCGGTGAACAGCTCCTCGCCCTTGCTCACCATGCTCCCTCCGGTA
CCGCCCTTGTACAGCTCGTCCATGCCGAGAGTGATCCCGGCGGCGGTCACGAACTCCAGCAGGACCATGT
GATCGCGCTTCTCGTTGGGGTCTTTCGAAAGTTTGGACTGCACGCTCAGGTAGTGGTTGTCGGGCAGCAG
CACGGGGCCGTCGCCGATGGGGGTGTTCTGCTGGTAGTGGTAGGCGAGCTGCACGCCGCCGTCCTCGATG
TTGTGGCGGATGTGGAAGTTCGCCTTGATGCCGTTCTTCTGCTTGTCGGCCTTGATATAGACGTTCTCGA
GTGAGCTCAGCCGACCTATAGCTCTGACTGCGTGACCTGTCTTATTCCACTTACGACGTGATGAGTCGAC
CATGGTGGCGAGATCCTTATCGTCATCGTCGTACAGATCCCGACCCATTTGCTGTCCACCAGTCATGCTA
GCCATACCATGATGATGATGATGATGAGAACCCATTGGCGAGATCCTTATCGTCATCGTCGTACAGATCC
CGACCCATTTGCTGTCCACCAGTCCCGGTGGATCCTGATTGGAGAAGGAGGTGGGCGCACCCTGTTGGCC
ATAGCCTTGCTGCCCATAGTCGCCCTGAGGCCCGTAGCCACCGCCACCGCTGGCTGGCTGCCCGTAATCG
GGTTGATAACCACCCTGAGGCCCGTAGGAGTCCTGGGGCCCATAGCCTCCGGGGCCCTGCCCGTAGCCCG
CATCGCCGTAGGCATCGCCAGGTGCTGGTTGCTTTTCCGGGGCGCCTGGAGGTGCGCGCATGAATGGGGC
TGCCCAGCCTGTCTCCTTGAACACGAACCATAAGTTGCCAACCCAGAGCACCAGGTTCAGGAAGCCAAAC
ACCACTGTGGTGTTGAGTCCTGAAGTCACAGGGTCCCTCAGTTCCTTGCATGTGTTCCCTGTCTGGCGGC
ACATGGGCATCTCCTTGATAATGTTCTCTGGGTCCGTGGCCATCTTCACATCGGACAGGCCTTTGGCCCA
GGCTGATGAACTAACTAGCCACATGAAAGCGAACACGGCTGTAGCCAGAAAGTCCATCATAGGCCCTTTG
TTGTTCTCTCGGTACTTGTTCTGCAGGAAGATGTAGGTGGCCAGGGCCCCCATGGAGTAGAGGAAGGCAA
ACACAGCCACGGTGACAAAGAATTCAGCCGACGAGGAGTAGTCCCCAACCAGGAAGATCTTGGTAGTGCC
CCCTTTGACGCAGGAGGGTGCATCAAAGTACACTTGGTGCAGCCTGAAGGGGTACTCGAATTCAACTTCG
ATGTTGAGGGCACTCTCCGTCTTGTTGGCACACTCCACGCTCAGCCGAAGCTCCCCGGTGTAGCTGCCAC
ACGTAGCAAAGGCGAAGATGGCAAAGACCCACTGCAGCACCTTCACGAAGCCAAGGGGCTCCTTGACCAC
CCGGAACTGACCCCCAGCCACCAGCTGATTCACCACGTCCATGCCACCGGTGGCTCTAGCATAACTTCGT
ATAAAGTATCCTATACGAAGTTATTTGCCTTAACCCAGAAATTATCACTGTTATTCTTTAGAATGGTGCA
AAGAATAACTTCGTATAATGTATGCTATACGAAGTTATGAATTCGATATCAAGCTTATCGATGCCCGAGA
TAATCAACCTCTGGATTACAAAATTTGTGAAAGATTGACTGGTATTCTTAACTATGTTGCTCCTTTTACG
CTATGTGGATACGCTGCTTTAATGCCTTTGTATCATGCTATTGCTTCCCGTATGGCTTTCATTTTCTCCT
CCTTGTATAAATCCTGGTTAGTTCTTGCCACGGCGGAACTCATCGCCGCCTGCCTTGCCCGCTGCTGGAC
AGGGGCTCGGCTGTTGGGCACTGACAATTCCGTGGTGTTTATTTGTGAAATTTGTGATGCTATTGCTTTA
TTTGTAACCATCTAGCTTTATTTGTGAAATTTGTGATGCTATTGCTTTATTTGTAACCATTATAAGCTGC
AATAAACAAGTTAACAACAACAATTGCATTCATTTTATGTTTCAGGTTCAGGGGGAGATGTGGGAGGTTT
TTTAAAGCGGCCGCAGGAACCCCTAGTGATGGAGTTGGCCACTCCCTCTCTGCGCGCTCGCTCGCTCACT
GAGGCCGGGCGACCAAAGGTCGCCCGACGCCCGGGCTTTGCCCGGGCGGCCTCAGTGAGCGAGCGAGCGC
GCAGCTGCCTGCAGGGGCGCCTGATGCGGTATTTTCTCCTTACGCATCTGTGCGGTATTTCACACCGCAT
A
[95 nt withheld, positions 4692-4786]
T
[46 nt withheld, positions 4788-4833]
C
[141 nt withheld, positions 4835-4975]
CCTTTGACGTTGGAGTCCACGTTCTTT
[37 nt withheld, positions 5003-5039]
ACTCTATCTCGGGCTATTCTTTTGATTTATAAGGGATTTTGCCGATTTCGGTCTATTGGTTAAAAAATGA
GCTGATTTAACAAAAATTTAACGCGAATTTTAACAAAATATTAACGTTTACAATTTTATGGTGCACTCTC
AGTACAATCTGCTCTGATGCCGCATAGTTAAGCCAGCCCCGACACCCGCCAACACCCGCTGACGCGCCCT
GACGGGCTTGTCTGCTCCCGGCATCCGCTTACAGACAAGCTGTGACCGTCTCCGGGAGCTGCATGTGTCA
GAGGTTTTCACCGTCATCACCGAAACGCGCGAGACGAAAGGGCCTCGTGATACGCCTATTTTTATAGGTT
AATGTCATGATAATAATGGTTTCTTAGACGTCAGGTGGCACTTTTCGGGGAAATGTGCGCGGAACCCCTA
TTTGTTTATTTTTCTAAATACATTCAAATATGTATCCGCTCATGAGACAATAACCCTGATAAATGCTTCA
ATAATATTGAAAAAGGAAGAGTATGAGTATTCAACATTTCCGTGTCGCCCTTATTCCCTTTTTTGCGGCA
TTTTGCCTTCCTGTTTTTGCTCACCCAGAAACGCTGGTGAAAGTAAAAGATGCTGAAGATCAGTTGGGTG
CACGAGTGGGTTACATCGAACTGGATCTCAACAGCGGTAAGATCCTTGAGAGTTTTCGCCCCGAAGAACG
TTTTCCAATGATGAGCACTTTTAAAGTTCTGCTATGTGGCGCGGTATTATCCCGTATTGACGCCGGGCAA
GAGCAACTCGGTCGCCGCATACACTATTCTCAGAATGACTTGGTTGAGTACTCACCAGTCACAGAAAAGC
ATCTTACGGATGGCATGACAGTAAGAGAATTATGCAGTGCTGCCATAACCATGAGTGATAACACTGCGGC
CAACTTACTTCTGACAACGATCGGAGGACCGAAGGAGCTAACCGCTTTTTTGCACAACATGGGGGATCAT
GTAACTCGCCTTGATCGTTGGGAACCGGAGCTGAATGAAGCCATACCAAACGACGAGCGTGACACCACGA
TGCCTGTAGCAATGGCAACAACGTTGCGCAAACTATTAACTGGCGAACTACTTACTCTAGCTTCCCGGCA
ACAATTAATAGACTGGATGGAGGCGGATAAAGTTGCAGGACCACTTCTGCGCTCGGCCCTTCCGGCTGGC
TGGTTTATTGCTGATAAATCTGGAGCCGGTGAGCGTGGGTCTCGCGGTATCATTGCAGCACTGGGGCCAG
ATGGTAAGCCCTCCCGTATCGTAGTTATCTACACGACGGGGAGTCAGGCAACTATGGATGAACGAAATAG
ACAGATCGCTGAGATAGGTGCCTCACTGATTAAGCATTGGTAACTGTCAGACCAAGTTTACTCATATATA
CTTTAGATTGATTTAAAACTTCATTTTTAATTTAAAAGGATCTAGGTGAAGATCCTTTTTGATAATCTCA
TGACCAAAATCCCTTAACGTGAGTTTTCGTTCCACTGAGCGTCAGACCCCGTAGAAAAGATCAAAGGATC
TTCTTGAGATCCTTTTTTTCTGCGCGTAATCTGCTGCTTGCAAACAAAAAAACCACCGCTACCAGCGGTG
GTTTGTTTGCCGGATCAAGAGCTACCAACTCTTTTTCCGAAGGTAACTGGCTTCAGCAGAGCGCAGATAC
CAAATACTGTTCTTCTAGTGTAGCCGTAGTTAGGCCACCACTTCAAGAACTCTGTAGCACCGCCTACATA
CCTCGCTCTGCTAATCCTGTTACCAGTGGCTGCTGCCAGTGGCGATAAGTCGTGTCTTACCGGGTTGGAC
TCAAGACGATAGTTACCGGATAAGGCGCAGCGGTCGGGCTGAACGGGGGGTTCGTGCACACAGCCCAGCT
TGGAGCGAACGACCTACACCGAACTGAGATACCTACAGCGTGAGCTATGAGAAAGCGCCACGCTTCCCGA
AGGGAGAAAGGCGGACAGGTATCCGGTAAGCGGCAGGGTCGGAACAGGAGAGCGCACGAGGGAGCTTCCA
GGGGGAAACGCCTGGTATCTTTATAGTCCTGTCGGGTTTCGCCACCTCTGACTTGAGCGTCGATTTTTGT
GATGCTCGTCAGGGGGGCGGAGCCTATGGAAAAACGCCAGCAACGCGGCCTTTTTACGGTTCCTGGCCTT
TTGCTGGCCTTTTGCTCACATGT
Features (pLannotate 1.2.2; 28 found; start..end, strand, type, name):
     12..39      +  repeat_region  AAV2 ITR (fragment): inverted terminal repeat of adeno-associated virus serotype 2 inverted
     68..95      +  repeat_region  AAV2 ITR (fragment): inverted terminal repeat of adeno-associated virus serotype 2 inverted
    170..617     +  promoter       hSyn promoter: human synapsin I promoter; confers neuron-specific expression (Kügler et al., 2003)
    637..654     +  misc_feature   MCS (fragment): pUC18/19 multiple cloning site
    661..694     +  protein_bind   lox2272: Cre-mediated recombination occurs in the 8-bp core sequence (GGATACTT). lox2272 sites are compatible with each other, but incompatible with loxP or loxN sites (Lee and Saito, 1988). Cre recombinase
    695..744     -  intron         β-globin intron (fragment): internally truncated intron from human β-globin
    745..778     +  protein_bind   loxP: Cre-mediated recombination occurs in the 8-bp core sequence (GCATACAT). Cre recombinase
    782..1489    -  CDS            mRuby3: mRuby3 is a basic (constitutively fluorescent) red fluorescent protein published in 2016, derived from Entacmaea quadricolor. It has low acid sensitivity.
   1556..2905    -  CDS            GCaMP6s: improved fluorescent protein-based calcium sensor (Chen et al., 2013)
   2916..2939    -  CDS            Xpress™ tag: Xpress™ epitope tag, including an enterokinase recognition and cleavage site
   2943..2964    -  CDS            T7 tag (gene 10 leader) (fragment): leader peptide from bacteriophage T7 gene 10 promotes efficient translation in E. coli
   2975..3892    -  CDS            Syp: SYPH_RAT - Experimental evidence at protein level: Swiss-Prot protein existence level 1. Possibly involved in structural functions as organizing other membrane components or in targeting the vesicles to the plasma membrane. Involved in the regulation of short-term and long-term synaptic plasticity (By similarity). From Rattus norvegicus (Rat).
   3911..3944    -  protein_bind   lox2272: Cre-mediated recombination occurs in the 8-bp core sequence (GGATACTT). lox2272 sites are compatible with each other, but incompatible with loxP or loxN sites (Lee and Saito, 1988). Cre recombinase
   3945..3994    -  intron         β-globin intron (fragment): internally truncated intron from human β-globin
   3995..4028    -  protein_bind   loxP: Cre-mediated recombination occurs in the 8-bp core sequence (GCATACAT). Cre recombinase
   4029..4052    +  misc_feature   MCS (fragment): pBluescript multiple cloning site
   4062..4219    +  misc_feature   WPRE (fragment): woodchuck hepatitis virus posttranscriptional regulatory element
   4225..4309    +  misc_feature   WPRE (fragment): woodchuck hepatitis virus posttranscriptional regulatory element
   4308..4351    -  polyA_signal   SV40 poly(A) signal (fragment): SV40 polyadenylation signal
   4355..4422    -  polyA_signal   SV40 poly(A) signal (fragment): SV40 polyadenylation signal
   4495..4635    +  repeat_region  AAV2 ITR: inverted terminal repeat of adeno-associated virus serotype 2 inverted
   4640..4691    -  misc_feature   bom (fragment): basis of mobility region from pBR322
   4710..5165    +  rep_origin     f1 ori (sequence partly withheld): f1 bacteriophage origin of replication; arrow indicates direction of (+) strand synthesis
   5166..5215    -  misc_feature   bom (fragment): basis of mobility region from pBR322
   5317..5352    -  CDS            rop (fragment): Rop protein, which maintains plasmids at low copy number; rop
   5447..5551    +  promoter       AmpR promoter: bla
   5552..6412    +  CDS            AmpR: β-lactamase; bla; confers resistance to ampicillin, carbenicillin, and related antibiotics
   6583..7171    +  rep_origin     ori: high-copy-number ColE1/pMB1/pBR322/pUC origin of replication
