[The description below was written by a language model from this plasmid's Addgene catalogue record and pLannotate feature annotations shown in this document.]
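Description:
AAV_CWSL.hSyn.DIO.Synaptophysin-GCaMP6s.P2A.mRuby3 is an AAV transfer plasmid for Cre-dependent, neuron-specific expression in mammalian cells. It is built on the pAAV-CW3SL-EGFP backbone, in which the original EGFP and shortened CaMKII promoter were replaced by a fragment carrying the human synapsin I (hSyn) promoter and a floxed, inverted payload. In bacteria it is maintained through a high-copy ColE1/pUC-type origin with ampicillin selection (AmpR); an f1 origin is also annotated. AAV2 inverted terminal repeats flank the expression cassette. The left ITR is detected only as short fragments in the feature table, and the depositor notes a naturally occurring G→T change in one ITR that has not prevented high-titre virus production or robust in vivo expression in Cre-positive mouse neurons. The stated packaged genome is 4656 bp, close to AAV capacity, which explains the compact 3′ region: the annotation shows shortened WPRE fragments followed by truncated SV40 polyadenylation signal fragments.

The coding sequence lies in reverse orientation relative to hSyn, between pairs of lox2272 and loxP sites arranged as a DIO (double-floxed inverted orientation) switch. Cre recombination between compatible sites flips the cassette into the sense orientation and then locks it there, so expression occurs only in Cre-expressing neurons. The open reading frame encodes rat synaptophysin fused to the calcium indicator GCaMP6s, with T7 leader and Xpress tag remnants at the junction. According to the name, this is followed by a P2A self-cleaving peptide, which is not separately annotated, and then the red fluorescent protein mRuby3. This yields a presynaptically targeted calcium sensor and an independent red marker from one transcript, suited to imaging presynaptic calcium activity in genetically defined neurons. The sequenced record (7,232 nt) is slightly shorter than the catalogued size of 7252 bp.
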