Addgene plasmid #107737: AAV_CWSL.hSyn.DIO.Synaptophysin-GCaMP6s.P2A.mRuby3
Purpose: In the presence of Cre, drives neuron-specific expression of both GCaMP6s fused to the presynaptic protein synaptophysin and independently the red-fluorescent protein mRuby3.
Depositing lab: Rylan Larsen.
Backbone
  Vector backbone: pAAV-CW3SL-EGFP
  Backbone manufacturer: Bong-Kiun Kaang
  Backbone size w/o insert (bp): 4476
  Total vector size (bp): 7252
  Modifications to backbone: A fragment containing the hSyn promoter, LoxP/Lox2272, and reverse-complemented Synaptophysin-GCaMP6s.P2A.mRuby3 was swapped into replace EGFP and the shortened CamKII promoter in the CW3SL backbone. Total AAV packaging size (including ITRs and DNA in between) is 4656 bp.
  Vector type: Mammalian Expression, AAV, Cre/Lox
Growth in bacteria
  Bacterial resistance: Ampicillin, 100 μg/mL
  Growth temperature: 37°C
  Growth strain: NEB Stable
  Copy number: Unknown
Gene/Insert
  Gene/Insert name: synaptophysin-GCaMP6s, mRuby3 (alt names: synaptophysin-GCaMP3-K78H T302L R303P D380Y T381R S383T R392G; mRuby3)
  Species: R. norvegicus (rat); A. victoria (jellyfish)
  Insert size (bp): 3913
  Promoter: hSyn
  Cloning method: Restriction Enzyme; 5′ cloning site BstAPI (not destroyed); 3′ cloning site SrfI (not destroyed)
  Sequencing primers: 5′ GGCCGCAGATGGGGGGGATG; 3′ ATCCAGAGGTTGATTATCTC
Resource information
  A portion of this plasmid was derived from a plasmid made by: Sequences were produced de novo based on published sequences. GCaMP6s based on sequences published by Douglas Kim et al, Janelia Research Campus in Chen et al, 2013 PMID: 23868258. The Synaptophysin-GCaMP6s fusion sequence was previously published by Ofer Yizhar's lab in Mahn et al, 2016 PMID: 26950004. mRuby3 sequence synthesis was based on sequences published by Jun Chu's and Michael Lin's laboratories (Bajar et al, 2016, Nature Communications, PMID:26879144)
Terms and licenses: Academic/Nonprofit Terms; Industry Terms: Not Available to Industry
Depositor comments: This plasmid contains a naturally-occurring a G→T mutation in one of the AAV ITRs at position 570bp. However, we have still obtained high titer AAV using this plasmid and robust in vivo expression in Cre+ mouse neurons.
How to cite: AAV_CWSL.hSyn.DIO.Synaptophysin-GCaMP6s.P2A.mRuby3 was a gift from Rylan Larsen (Addgene plasmid # 107737 ; http://n2t.net/addgene:107737 ; RRID:Addgene_107737)
