>Addgene plasmid #107737 | AAV_CWSL.hSyn.DIO.Synaptophysin-GCaMP6s.P2A.mRuby3 | depositor partial sequence | sequence record 203280 | pEGFP-N-3', CGT CGC CGT CCA GCT CGA CCA G
CCATGCTCCCTCCGGTACCGCCCTTGTACAGCTCGTCCATGCCGAGAGTGATCCCGGCGGCGGTCACGAA
CTCCAGCAGGACCATGTGATCGCGCTTCTCGTTGGGGTCTTTCGAAAGTTTGGACTGCACGCTCAGGTAG
TGGTTGTCGGGCAGCAGCACGGGGCCGTCGCCGATGGGGGTGTTCTGCTGGTAGTGGTAGGCGAGCTGCA
CGCCGCCGTCCTCGATGTTGTGGCGGATGTGGAAGTTCGCCTTGATGCCGTTCTTCTGCTTGTCGGCCTT
GATATAGACGTTCTCGAGTGAGCTCAGCCGACCTATAGCTCTGACTGCGTGACCTGTCTTATTCCACTTA
CGACGTGATGAGTCGACCATGGTGGCGAGATCCTTATCGTCATCGTCGTACAGATCCCGACCCATTTGCT
GTCCACCAGTCATGCTAGCCATACCATGATGATGATGATGATGAGAACCCATTGGCGAGATCCTTATCGT
CATCGTCGTACAGATCCCGACCCATTTGCTGTCCACCAGTCCCGGTGGATCCTGATTGGAGAAGGAGGTG
GGCGCACCCTGTTGGCCATAGCCTTGCTGCCCATAGTCGCCCTGAGGCCCGTAGCCACCGCCACCGCTGG
CTGGCTGCCCGTAATCGGGTTGATAACCACCCTGAGGCCCGTAGGAGTCCTGGGGC
