>Addgene plasmid #107737 | AAV_CWSL.hSyn.DIO.Synaptophysin-GCaMP6s.P2A.mRuby3 | depositor partial sequence | sequence record 203281 | pEGFP-C-5', CAT GGT CCT GCT GGA GTT CGT G
TTTCTTGCCATCATTGTCAGGAACTCAGGGAAGTCGATTGTGCCGTCACCGTCGGCATCTACTTCATTGA
TCATGTCCTGCAGCTCTGCTTCTGTGGGGTTCTGCCCCAGAGACCGCATCACCGTCCCCAGCTCCTTGGT
TGTTATTGTCCCATCCCCGTCCTTGTCAAATAGGGAGAAAGCCTCTTTAAATTCTGCGATCTGCTCTTCA
GTCAGTTGGTCCGGCAGGTTGTACTCCAGCTTGTGCCCCAGGATGTTGCCGTCCTCCTTGAAGTCGATGC
CCTTCAGCTCGATGCGGTTCACCAGGGTGTCGCCCTCGAACTTCACCTCGGCGCGGGTCTTGTAGTTGCC
GTCGTCCTTGAAGAAGATGGTGCGCTCCTGGATGTAGCCTTCGGGCATGGCGGACTTGAAGAAGTCGTGC
TGCTTCATGTGGTCGGGGTAGCGGCTGAAGCACTGCACGCCGTAGGTCAGGGTGGTCACGAGGGTGGGCC
AGGGCACGGGCAGCTTGCCGGTGGTGCAGATGAACTTCAGGGTCAGCTTGCCGTAGGTGGCATCGCCCTC
ACCCTCGCCGGACACGCTGAACTTGTGGCCGTTTACGTCGCCGTCCAGCTCGACCAGGATGGGCACCACC
CCGGTGAACAGCTCCTCGCCCTTGCTCACCATGCTCCCTCCGGTACCGCCCTTGTACA
